Addgene plasmid #194205: pCALNL-tdTomato
Purpose: Cre/LoxP-dependent expression of a tdTomato. Expression of Cre excises a STOP codon before tdTomato, facilitating fluorescence expression of tdTomato.
Depositing lab: Angelique Bordey. Depositing organization: Yale University.
Backbone
  Vector backbone: pCALNL-GFP
  Backbone manufacturer: Addgene; catalog no. 13770
  Backbone size w/o insert (bp): 4698
  Vector type: Mammalian Expression, Cre/Lox
Growth in bacteria
  Bacterial resistance: Ampicillin, 100 μg/mL
  Growth temperature: 37°C
  Growth strain: DH5alpha
  Copy number: High Copy
Gene/Insert
  Gene/Insert name: tdTomato
  Insert size (bp): 1441
  Mutation: WT
  Cloning method: Restriction Enzyme; 5′ cloning site unknown (unknown if destroyed); 3′ cloning site unknown (unknown if destroyed)
  Sequencing primers: 5′ pCAG-F
Terms and licenses: Academic/Nonprofit Terms; Industry Terms: Not Available to Industry
How to cite: pCALNL-tdTomato was a gift from Angelique Bordey (Addgene plasmid # 194205 ; http://n2t.net/addgene:194205 ; RRID:Addgene_194205)
