[The description below was written by a language model from this plasmid's Addgene catalogue record and pLannotate feature annotations shown in this document.]
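Description:
pCALNL-tdTomato is a Cre-dependent mammalian expression plasmid built on the pCALNL-GFP backbone, with tdTomato in place of the original reporter. It is propagated in E. coli as a high-copy plasmid through a ColE1/pUC-type origin and selected with ampicillin via the β-lactamase gene. The sequenced record is about 7.5 kb. The backbone also carries an SV40 origin of replication and remnants of lac regulatory sequences, which are carryover elements and not part of the expression logic.

Expression is driven by the composite CAG promoter, made up of the CMV immediate-early enhancer, the chicken β-actin promoter and a chimeric β-actin/β-globin intron. Directly downstream lies a floxed stop cassette, in which two loxP sites in the same orientation flank a neomycin phosphotransferase coding sequence, a short ble fragment and an SV40 polyadenylation signal. In the absence of Cre, transcripts from CAG encode neo and terminate at this poly(A) signal, so the downstream reporter is not expressed. Cre recombinase excises the intervening cassette and leaves a single loxP site. This places the tdTomato coding sequence, a mammalian codon-optimised tandem-dimer DsRed derivative, under direct CAG control. The tdTomato transcript is completed by rabbit β-globin 3′ sequence and its polyadenylation signal.

The plasmid therefore acts as a red fluorescent reporter of Cre activity, labelling only transfected cells that also express Cre. The record does not specify the cloning sites used to insert tdTomato, nor a particular cell type or delivery method.
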