Features (pLannotate 1.2.2; 23 found; start..end, strand, type, name):
     15..119     -  promoter       AmpR promoter: bla
    150..529     +  enhancer       CMV enhancer: human cytomegalovirus immediate early enhancer
    531..806     +  promoter       chicken β-actin promoter: No description available
    807..1823    +  intron         chimeric intron: chimera between introns from chicken β-actin and rabbit β-globin
   1898..1931    +  protein_bind   loxP: Cre-mediated recombination occurs in the 8-bp core sequence (GCATACAT). Cre recombinase
   1981..2772    +  CDS            neo: KKA2_KLEPN - Also known as kan, nptII. Experimental evidence at protein level: Swiss-Prot protein existence level 1. Resistance to kanamycin, neomycin, paromomycin, ribostamycin, butirosin and gentamicin B. From Klebsiella pneumoniae.
   2796..2948    +  CDS            ble (fragment): BLE_KLEPN - Experimental evidence at protein level: Swiss-Prot protein existence level 1. Binding protein with a strong affinity to the bleomycin family of antibiotics. Binds to CL990; an antimitotic-antibiotic compound. From Klebsiella pneumoniae.
   2955..3089    +  polyA_signal   SV40 poly(A) signal: SV40 polyadenylation signal
   3103..3136    +  protein_bind   loxP: Cre-mediated recombination occurs in the 8-bp core sequence (GCATACAT). Cre recombinase
   3164..3200    +  misc_feature   MCS (fragment): multiple cloning site
   3214..4644    +  CDS            tdTomato: tandem dimeric (pseudo-monomeric) derivative of DsRed (Shaner et al., 2004) mammalian codon-optimized
   4653..4724    +  CDS            HBB (fragment): HBB_PONPY - Experimental evidence at transcript level: Swiss-Prot protein existence level 2. Involved in oxygen transport from the lung to the various peripheral tissues. From Pongo pygmaeus (Bornean orangutan).
   4795..4850    +  polyA_signal   β-globin poly(A) signal: rabbit β-globin polyadenylation signal (Gil and Proudfoot, 1987)
   5235..5251    -  protein_bind   lac operator: The lac repressor binds to the lac operator to inhibit transcription in E. coli. This inhibition can be relieved by adding lactose or isopropyl-β-D-thiogalactopyranoside (IPTG). lac repressor encoded by lacI
   5259..5289    -  promoter       lac promoter: promoter for the E. coli lac operon
   5304..5325    -  protein_bind   CAP binding site: CAP binding activates transcription in the presence of cAMP. E. coli catabolite activator protein
   5338..5377    -  CDS            lacI (fragment): lac repressor; lacI; The lac repressor binds to the lac operator to inhibit transcription in E. coli. This inhibition can be relieved by adding lactose or isopropyl-β-D-thiogalactopyranoside (IPTG).
   5384..5406    +  promoter       SV40 promoter (fragment): SV40 enhancer and early promoter
   5410..5544    +  rep_origin     SV40 ori: SV40 origin of replication
   5564..5698    +  polyA_signal   SV40 poly(A) signal: SV40 polyadenylation signal
   5700..5754    -  CDS            lacI (fragment): lac repressor; lacI; The lac repressor binds to the lac operator to inhibit transcription in E. coli. This inhibition can be relieved by adding lactose or isopropyl-β-D-thiogalactopyranoside (IPTG).
   5937..6525    -  rep_origin     ori: high-copy-number ColE1/pMB1/pBR322/pUC origin of replication
   6696..14      -  CDS            AmpR (across the origin): β-lactamase; bla; confers resistance to ampicillin, carbenicillin, and related antibiotics
>Addgene plasmid #194205 | pCALNL-tdTomato | addgene full sequence | sequence record 382464 | Addgene NGS Result
TGTTGAATACTCATACTCTTCCTTTTTCAATATTATTGAAGCATTTATCAGGGTTATTGTCTCATGAGCG
GATACATATTTGAATGTATTTAGAAAAATAAACAAATAGGGGTTCCGCGCACATTTCCCCGAAAAGTGCC
ACCTGGGTCGACATTGATTATTGACTAGTTATTAATAGTAATCAATTACGGGGTCATTAGTTCATAGCCC
ATATATGGAGTTCCGCGTTACATAACTTACGGTAAATGGCCCGCCTGGCTGACCGCCCAACGACCCCCGC
CCATTGACGTCAATAATGACGTATGTTCCCATAGTAACGCCAATAGGGACTTTCCATTGACGTCAATGGG
TGGAGTATTTACGGTAAACTGCCCACTTGGCAGTACATCAAGTGTATCATATGCCAAGTACGCCCCCTAT
TGACGTCAATGACGGTAAATGGCCCGCCTGGCATTATGCCCAGTACATGACCTTATGGGACTTTCCTACT
TGGCAGTACATCTACGTATTAGTCATCGCTATTACCATGGTCGAGGTGAGCCCCACGTTCTGCTTCACTC
TCCCCATCTCCCCCCCCTCCCCACCCCCAATTTTGTATTTATTTATTTTTTAATTATTTTGTGCAGCGAT
GGGGGCGGGGGGGGGGGGGGGGCGCGCCRGGGGGGGGGGGGGGGGGGGGGGGGSGGGGSGGGGSGRGGCG
GAGAGGTGCGGCGGCAGCCAATCAGAGCGGCGCGCTCCGAAAGTTTCCTTTTATGGCGAGGCGGCGGCGG
CGGCGGCCCTATAAAAAGCGAAGCGCGCGGCGGGCGGGAGTCGCTGCGCGCTGCCTTCGCCCCGTGCCCC
GCTCCGCCGCCGCCTCGCGCCGCCCGCCCCGGCTCTGACTGACCGCGTTACTCCCACAGGTGAGCGGGCG
GGACGGCCCTTCTCCTCCGGGCTGTAATTAGCGCTTGGTTTAATGACGGCTTGTTTCTTTTCTGTGGCTG
CGTGAAAGCCTTGAGGGGCTCCGGGAGGGCCCTTTGTGCGGGGGGAGCGGCTCGGGGGGTGCGTGCGTGT
GTGTGTGCGTGGGGAGCGCCGCGTGCGGCTCCGCGCTGCCCGGCGGCTGTGAGCGCTGCGGGCGCGGCGC
GGGGCTTTGTGCGCTCCGCAGTGTGCGCGAGGGGAGCGCGGCCGGGGGCGGTGCCCCGCGGTGCGGGGGG
GGCTGCGAGGGGAACAAAGGCTGCGTGCGGGGTGTGTGCGTGGGGGGGTGAGCAGGGGGTGTGGGCGCGT
CGGTCGGGCTGCAACCCCCCCTGCACCCCCCTCCCCGAGTTGCTGAGCACGGCCCGGCTTCGGGTGCGGG
GCTCCGTACGGGGCGTGGCGCGGGGCTCGCCGTGCCGGGCGGGGGGTGGCGGCAGGTGGGGGTGCCGGGC
GGGGCGGGGCCGCCTCGGGCCGGGGRGGGCTCGGGGGAGGGGCGCGGCGGCCCCCGGAGCGCCGGCGGCT
GTCGAGGCGCGGCGAGCCGCAGCCATTGCCTTTTATGGTAATCGTGCGAGAGGGCGCAGGGACTTCCTTT
GTCCCAAATCTGTGCGGAGCCGAAATCTGGGAGGCGCCGCCGCACCCCCTCTAGCGGGCGCGGGGCGAAG
CGGTGCGGCGCCGGCAGGAAGGAAATGGGCGGGGAGGGCCTTCGTGCGTCGCCGCGCCGCCGTCCCCTTC
TCCCTCTCCAGCCTCGGGGCTGTCCGCGGGGGGACGGCTGCCTTCGGGGGGGACGGGGCAGGGCGGGGTT
CGGCTTCTGGCGTGTGACCGGCGGCTCTAGAGCCTCTGCTAACCATGTTCATGCCTTCTTCTTTTTCCTA
CAGCTCCTGGGCAACGTGCTGGTTATTGTGCTGTCTCATCATTTTGGCAAAGAATTGATTAATTCGAGCG
AACGCGTATAACTTCGTATAGCATACATTATACGAAGTTATCTCGAGTCGGATTTGATCTGATCAAGAGA
CAGGATGAGGATCGTTTCGCATGATTGAACAAGATGGATTGCACGCAGGTTCTCCGGCCGCTTGGGTGGA
GAGGCTATTCGGCTATGACTGGGCACAACAGACAATCGGCTGCTCTGATGCCGCCGTGTTCCGGCTGTCA
GCGCAGGGGCGCCCGGTTCTTTTTGTCAAGACCGACCTGTCCGGTGCCCTGAATGAACTGCAGGACGAGG
CAGCGCGGCTATCGTGGCTGGCCACGACGGGCGTTCCTTGCGCAGCTGTGCTCGACGTTGTCACTGAAGC
GGGAAGGGACTGGCTGCTATTGGGCGAAGTGCCGGGGCAGGATCTCCTGTCATCTCACCTTGCTCCTGCC
GAGAAAGTATCCATCATGGCTGATGCAATGCGGCGGCTGCATACGCTTGATCCGGCTACCTGCCCATTCG
ACCACCAAGCGAAACATCGCATCGAGCGAGCACGTACTCGGATGGAAGCCGGTCTTGTCGATCAGGATGA
TCTGGACGAAGAGCATCAGGGGCTCGCGCCAGCCGAACTGTTCGCCAGGCTCAAGGCGCGCATGCCCGAC
GGCGAGGATCTCGTCGTGACCCATGGCGATGCCTGCTTGCCGAATATCATGGTGGAAAATGGCCGCTTTT
CTGGATTCATCGACTGTGGCCGGCTGGGTGTGGCGGACCGCTATCAGGACATAGCGTTGGCTACCCGTGA
TATTGCTGAAGAGCTTGGCGGCGAATGGGCTGACCGCTTCCTCGTGCTTTACGGTATCGCCGCTCCCGAT
TCGCAGCGCATCGCCTTCTATCGCCTTCTTGACGAGTTCTTCTGAGCGGGACTCTGGGGTTCGAAATGAC
CGACCAAGCGACGCCCAACCTGCCATCACGAGATTTCGATTCCACCGCCGCCTTCTATGAAAGGTTGGGC
TTCGGAATCGTTTTCCGGGACGCCGGCTGGATGATCCTCCAGCGCGGGGATCTCATGCTGGAGTTCTTCG
CCCACCCCATCGATAACTTGTTTATTGCAGCTTATAATGGTTACAAATAAAGCAATAGCATCACAAATTT
CACAAATAAAGCATTTTTTTCACTGCATTCTAGTTGTGGTTTGTCCAAACTCATCAATGTATCTTATCAT
GTCTGGATCAATCCGAACGCGTATAACTTCGTATAGCATACATTATACGAAGTTATCTCGAGTCGCTCGG
TACGATTTAAATTGAATTCTGCAGTCGACGGTACCGCGGGCCCGGGATCCACCGGTCGCCACCATGGTGA
GCAAGGGCGAGGAGGTCATCAAAGAGTTCATGCGCTTCAAGGTGCGCATGGAGGGCTCCATGAACGGCCA
CGAGTTCGAGATCGAGGGCGAGGGCGAGGGCCGCCCCTACGAGGGCACCCAGACCGCCAAGCTGAAGGTG
ACCAAGGGCGGCCCCCTGCCCTTCGCCTGGGACATCCTGTCCCCCCAGTTCATGTACGGCTCCAAGGCGT
ACGTGAAGCACCCCGCCGACATCCCCGATTACAAGAAGCTGTCCTTCCCCGAGGGCTTCAAGTGGGAGCG
CGTGATGAACTTCGAGGACGGCGGTCTGGTGACCGTGACCCAGGACTCCTCCCTGCAGGACGGCACGCTG
ATCTACAAGGTGAAGATGCGCGGCACCAACTTCCCCCCCGACGGCCCCGTAATGCAGAAGAAGACCATGG
GCTGGGAGGCCTCCACCGAGCGCCTGTACCCCCGCGACGGCGTGCTGAAGGGCGAGATCCACCAGGCCCT
GAAGCTGAAGGACGGCGGCCACTACCTGGTGGAGTTCAAGACCATCTACATGGCCAAGAAGCCCGTGCAA
CTGCCCGGCTACTACTACGTGGACACCAAGCTGGACATCACCTCCCACAACGAGGACTACACCATCGTGG
AACAGTACGAGCGCTCCGAGGGCCGCCACCACCTGTTCCTGGGGCATGGCACCGGCAGCACCGGCAGCGG
CAGCTCCGGCACCGCCTCCTCCGAGGACAACAACATGGCCGTCATCAAAGAGTTCATGCGCTTCAAGGTG
CGCATGGAGGGCTCCATGAACGGCCACGAGTTCGAGATCGAGGGCGAGGGCGAGGGCCGCCCCTACGAGG
GCACCCAGACCGCCAAGCTGAAGGTGACCAAGGGCGGCCCCCTGCCCTTCGCCTGGGACATCCTGTCCCC
CCAGTTCATGTACGGCTCCAAGGCGTACGTGAAGCACCCCGCCGACATCCCCGATTACAAGAAGCTGTCC
TTCCCCGAGGGCTTCAAGTGGGAGCGCGTGATGAACTTCGAGGACGGCGGTCTGGTGACCGTGACCCAGG
ACTCCTCCCTGCAGGACGGCACGCTGATCTACAAGGTGAAGATGCGCGGCACCAACTTCCCCCCCGACGG
CCCCGTAATGCAGAAGAAGACCATGGGCTGGGAGGCCTCCACCGAGCGCCTGTACCCCCGCGACGGCGTG
CTGAAGGGCGAGATCCACCAGGCCCTGAAGCTGAAGGACGGCGGCCACTACCTGGTGGAGTTCAAGACCA
TCTACATGGCCAAGAAGCCCGTGCAACTGCCCGGCTACTACTACGTGGACACCAAGCTGGACATCACCTC
CCACAACGAGGACTACACCATCGTGGAACAGTACGAGCGCTCCGAGGGCCGCCACCACCTGTTCCTGTAC
GGCATGGACGAGCTGTACAAGTAGGCGGCCGCACTCCTCAGGTGCAGGCTGCCTATCAGAAGGTGGTGGC
TGGTGTGGCCAATGCCCTGGCTCACAAATACCACTGAGATCTTTTTCCCTCTGCCAAAAATTATGGGGAC
ATCATGAAGCCCCTTGAGCATCTGACTTCTGGCTAATAAAGGAAATTTATTTTCATTGCAATAGTGTGTT
GGAATTTTTTGTGTCTCTCACTCGGAAGGACATATGGGAGGGCAAATCATTTAAAACATCAGAATGAGTA
TTTGGTTTAGAGTTTGGCAACATATGCCCATATGCTGGCTGCCATGAACAAAGGTTGGCTATAAAGAGGT
CATCAGTATATGAAACAGCCCCCTGCTGTCCATTCCTTATTCCATAGAAAAGCCTTGACTTGAGGTTAGA
TTTTTTTTATATTTTGTTTTGTGTTATTTTTTTCTTTAACATCCCTAAAATTTTCCTTACATGTTTTACT
AGCCAGATTTTTCCTCCTCTCCTGACTACTCCCAGTCATAGCTGTCCCTCTTCTCTTATGGAGATCCCTC
GACCTGCAGCCCAAGCTTGGCGTAATCATGGTCATAGCTGTTTCCTGTGTGAAATTGTTATCCGCTCACA
ATTCCACACAACATACGAGCCGGAAGCATAAAGTGTAAAGCCTGGGGTGCCTAATGAGTGAGCTAACTCA
CATTAATTGCGTTGCGCTCACTGCCCGCTTTCCAGTCGGGAAACCTGTCGTGCCAGCGGATCCGCATCTC
AATTAGTCAGCAACCATAGTCCCGCCCCTAACTCCGCCCAGTTCCGCCCATTCTCCGCCCCATGGCTGAC
TAATTTTTTTTATTTATGCAGAGGCCGAGGCCGCCTCGGCCTCTGAGCTATTCCAGAAGTAGTGAGGAGG
CTTTTTTGGAGGCCTAGGCTTTTGCAAAAAGCTAACTTGTTTATTGCAGCTTATAATGGTTACAAATAAA
GCAATAGCATCACAAATTTCACAAATAAAGCATTTTTTTCACTGCATTCTAGTTGTGGTTTGTCCAAACT
CATCAATGTATCTTATCATGTCTGGATCCGCTGCATTAATGAATCGGCCAACGCGCGGGGAGAGGCGGTT
TGCGTATTGGGCGCTCTTCCGCTTCCTCGCTCACTGACTCGCTGCGCTCGGTCGTTCGGCTGCGGCGAGC
GGTATCAGCTCACTCAAAGGCGGTAATACGGTTATCCACAGAATCAGGGGATAACGCAGGAAAGAACATG
TGAGCAAAAGGCCAGCAAAAGGCCAGGAACCGTAAAAAGGCCGCGTTGCTGGCGTTTTTCCATAGGCTCC
GCCCCCCTGACGAGCATCACAAAAATCGACGCTCAAGTCAGAGGTGGCGAAACCCGACAGGACTATAAAG
ATACCAGGCGTTTCCCCCTGGAAGCTCCCTCGTGCGCTCTCCTGTTCCGACCCTGCCGCTTACCGGATAC
CTGTCCGCCTTTCTCCCTTCGGGAAGCGTGGCGCTTTCTCATAGCTCACGCTGTAGGTATCTCAGTTCGG
TGTAGGTCGTTCGCTCCAAGCTGGGCTGTGTGCACGAACCCCCCGTTCAGCCCGACCGCTGCGCCTTATC
CGGTAACTATCGTCTTGAGTCCAACCCGGTAAGACACGACTTATCGCCACTGGCAGCAGCCACTGGTAAC
AGGATTAGCAGAGCGAGGTATGTAGGCGGTGCTACAGAGTTCTTGAAGTGGTGGCCTAACTACGGCTACA
CTAGAAGAACAGTATTTGGTATCTGCGCTCTGCTGAAGCCAGTTACCTTCGGAAAAAGAGTTGGTAGCTC
TTGATCCGGCAAACAAACCACCGCTGGTAGCGGTGGTTTTTTTGTTTGCAAGCAGCAGATTACGCGCAGA
AAAAAAGGATCTCAAGAAGATCCTTTGATCTTTTCTACGGGGTCTGACGCTCAGTGGAACGAAAACTCAC
GTTAAGGGATTTTGGTCATGAGATTATCAAAAAGGATCTTCACCTAGATCCTTTTAAATTAAAAATGAAG
TTTTAAATCAATCTAAAGTATATATGAGTAAACTTGGTCTGACAGTTACCAATGCTTAATCAGTGAGGCA
CCTATCTCAGCGATCTGTCTATTTCGTTCATCCATAGTTGCCTGACTCCCCGTCGTGTAGATAACTACGA
TACGGGAGGGCTTACCATCTGGCCCCAGTGCTGCAATGATACCGCGAGACCCACGCTCACCGGCTCCAGA
TTTATCAGCAATAAACCAGCCAGCCGGAAGGGCCGAGCGCAGAAGTGGTCCTGCAACTTTATCCGCCTCC
ATCCAGTCTATTAATTGTTGCCGGGAAGCTAGAGTAAGTAGTTCGCCAGTTAATAGTTTGCGCAACGTTG
TTGCCATTGCTACAGGCATCGTGGTGTCACGCTCGTCGTTTGGTATGGCTTCATTCAGCTCCGGTTCCCA
ACGATCAAGGCGAGTTACATGATCCCCCATGTTGTGCAAAAAAGCGGTTAGCTCCTTCGGTCCTCCGATC
GTTGTCAGAAGTAAGTTGGCCGCAGTGTTATCACTCATGGTTATGGCAGCACTGCATAATTCTCTTACTG
TCATGCCATCCGTAAGATGCTTTTCTGTGACTGGTGAGTACTCAACCAAGTCATTCTGAGAATAGTGTAT
GCGGCGACCGAGTTGCTCTTGCCCGGCGTCAATACGGGATAATACCGCGCCACATAGCAGAACTTTAAAA
GTGCTCATCATTGGAAAACGTTCTTCGGGGCGAAAACTCTCAAGGATCTTACCGCTGTTGAGATCCAGTT
CGATGTAACCCACTCGTGCACCCAACTGATCTTCAGCATCTTTTACTTTCACCAGCGTTTCTGGGTGAGC
AAAAACAGGAAGGCAAAATGCCGCAAAAAAGGGAATAAGGGCGACACGGAAA
